Addgene plasmid #182062: pcDNA3.1(+)-mTagBFP2-MRTF-B
Purpose: Mammalian expression vector encoding myocardin-related transcription factor B tagged with mTagBFP2.
Depositing lab: Jin Zhang. Publication: Histamine-induced biphasic activation of RhoA allows for persistent RhoA signaling. Zhang JZ, Nguyen AH, Miyamoto S, Heller Brown J, McCulloch AD, Zhang J. PLoS Biol. 2020 Sep 3;18(9):e3000866. doi: 10.1371/journal.pbio.3000866. eCollection 2020 Sep. PubMed 32881857.
Backbone
  Vector backbone: pcDNA3.1(+)
  Backbone manufacturer: Invitrogen
  Backbone size w/o insert (bp): 5355
  Total vector size (bp): 9318
  Vector type: Mammalian Expression
  Selectable markers: Neomycin (select with G418)
Growth in bacteria
  Bacterial resistance: Ampicillin, 100 μg/mL
  Growth temperature: 37°C
  Growth strain: DH5alpha
  Copy number: High Copy
Gene/Insert
  Gene/Insert name: mTagBFP2-MRTF-B
  Species: M. musculus (mouse)
  Insert size (bp): 3963
  Entrez Gene: Mrtfb (a.k.a. Gt4-1, MRTF-B, Mkl2, SOLOIST, mKIAA1243)
  Promoter: CMV
  Tag / fusion protein: mTagBFP2 (N terminal on insert)
  Cloning method: Gibson Cloning
  Sequencing primers: 5′ CMV forward; 3′ BGH reverse
Resource information
  A portion of this plasmid was derived from a plasmid made by: Mrtbf cDNA was provided by T.W.J. Gadella (University of Amsterdam)
Terms and licenses: Academic/Nonprofit Terms; Industry Terms: Not Available to Industry
How to cite: pcDNA3.1(+)-mTagBFP2-MRTF-B was a gift from Jin Zhang (Addgene plasmid # 182062 ; http://n2t.net/addgene:182062 ; RRID:Addgene_182062)
