[The description below was written by a language model from this plasmid's Addgene catalogue record and pLannotate feature annotations shown in this document.]
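Description:
pcDNA3.1(+)-mTagBFP2-MRTF-B is a mammalian expression plasmid of about 9.3 kb built on the Invitrogen pcDNA3.1(+) backbone. It is propagated in E. coli through a high-copy ColE1/pUC-type origin and selected with ampicillin via the β-lactamase gene and its native promoter. An f1 phage origin is also present. For mammalian cells, an SV40 early promoter drives the neomycin phosphotransferase gene, terminated by an SV40 polyadenylation signal, which allows stable transfectants to be selected with G418. Several short annotations in the feature table are labelled as fragments (bom, HIV-1 LTR, ble, lacI). They, along with the short lac promoter/operator region, appear to be backbone remnants or partial similarity matches rather than functional parts of the design.

The payload is a roughly 4 kb fusion open reading frame assembled by Gibson cloning. It encodes the blue fluorescent protein mTagBFP2 (annotated as TagBFP by the automated tool), joined by a short linker region at its C-terminus to mouse myocardin-related transcription factor B (Mrtfb, also known as Mkl2). The fluorescent tag therefore sits at the N-terminus of MRTF-B. Transcription is driven by the human cytomegalovirus immediate-early enhancer and promoter and terminated by the bovine growth hormone polyadenylation signal. A T7 promoter upstream of the coding sequence could also support in vitro transcription.

MRTF-B is generally understood to be a serum response factor coactivator whose nuclear accumulation is controlled by Rho-dependent actin dynamics. The blue-tagged protein should therefore allow its subcellular localisation to be followed in live cells, in a colour compatible with green, yellow or red reporters. This fits the associated study of histamine-induced RhoA signalling, although the record itself states only that the plasmid expresses tagged MRTF-B.
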