Features (pLannotate 1.2.2; 21 found; start..end, strand, type, name):
     28..80      -  misc_feature   bom (fragment): basis of mobility region from pBR322
    235..614     +  enhancer       CMV enhancer: human cytomegalovirus immediate early enhancer
    615..818     +  promoter       CMV promoter: human cytomegalovirus (CMV) immediate early promoter
    814..847     +  LTR            5' LTR (truncated) (fragment): truncated 5' long terminal repeat (LTR) from HIV-1
    863..881     +  promoter       T7 promoter: promoter for bacteriophage T7 RNA polymerase
    925..1623    +  CDS            TagBFP: TagBFP is a basic (constitutively fluorescent) blue fluorescent protein published in 2008, derived from Entacmaea quadricolor. It is reported to be a very rapidly-maturing monomer with very low acid sensitivity.
   1642..4881    +  CDS            Mrtfb: MRTFB_MOUSE - Also known as Mkl2 From Mus musculus (Mouse).
   4922..5146    +  polyA_signal   bGH poly(A) signal: bovine growth hormone polyadenylation signal
   5150..5171    +  promoter       SV40 promoter (fragment): SV40 enhancer and early promoter
   5192..5619    +  rep_origin     f1 ori (sequence partly withheld): f1 bacteriophage origin of replication; arrow indicates direction of (+) strand synthesis
   5633..5962    +  promoter       SV40 promoter: SV40 enhancer and early promoter
   6029..6820    +  CDS            neo: KKA2_KLEPN - Also known as kan, nptII. Experimental evidence at protein level: Swiss-Prot protein existence level 1. Resistance to kanamycin, neomycin, paromomycin, ribostamycin, butirosin and gentamicin B. From Klebsiella pneumoniae.
   6844..7002    +  CDS            ble (fragment): BLE_KLEPN - Experimental evidence at protein level: Swiss-Prot protein existence level 1. Binding protein with a strong affinity to the bleomycin family of antibiotics. Binds to CL990; an antimitotic-antibiotic compound. From Klebsiella pneumoniae.
   6997..7127    +  polyA_signal   SV40 poly(A) signal: SV40 polyadenylation signal
   7191..7207    -  protein_bind   lac operator: The lac repressor binds to the lac operator to inhibit transcription in E. coli. This inhibition can be relieved by adding lactose or isopropyl-β-D-thiogalactopyranoside (IPTG). lac repressor encoded by lacI
   7215..7245    -  promoter       lac promoter: promoter for the E. coli lac operon
   7260..7281    -  protein_bind   CAP binding site: CAP binding activates transcription in the presence of cAMP. E. coli catabolite activator protein
   7294..7386    -  CDS            lacI (fragment): lac repressor; lacI; The lac repressor binds to the lac operator to inhibit transcription in E. coli. This inhibition can be relieved by adding lactose or isopropyl-β-D-thiogalactopyranoside (IPTG).
   7569..8157    -  rep_origin     ori: high-copy-number ColE1/pMB1/pBR322/pUC origin of replication
   8328..9188    -  CDS            AmpR: β-lactamase; bla; confers resistance to ampicillin, carbenicillin, and related antibiotics
   9189..9293    -  promoter       AmpR promoter: bla
>Addgene plasmid #182062 | pcDNA3.1(+)-mTagBFP2-MRTF-B | addgene full sequence | sequence record 363381 | Addgene NGS Result
GACGGATCGGGAGATCTCCCGATCCCCTATGGTGCACTCTCAGTACAATCTGCTCTGATGCCGCATAGTT
AAGCCAGTATCTGCTCCCTGCTTGTGTGTTGGAGGTCGCTGAGTAGTGCGCGAGCAAAATTTAAGCTACA
ACAAGGCAAGGCTTGACCGACAATTGCATGAAGAATCTGCTTAGGGTTAGGCGTTTTGCGCTGCTTCGCG
ATGTACGGGCCAGATATACGCGTTGACATTGATTATTGACTAGTTATTAATAGTAATCAATTACGGGGTC
ATTAGTTCATAGCCCATATATGGAGTTCCGCGTTACATAACTTACGGTAAATGGCCCGCCTGGCTGACCG
CCCAACGACCCCCGCCCATTGACGTCAATAATGACGTATGTTCCCATAGTAACGCCAATAGGGACTTTCC
ATTGACGTCAATGGGTGGAGTATTTACGGTAAACTGCCCACTTGGCAGTACATCAAGTGTATCATATGCC
AAGTACGCCCCCTATTGACGTCAATGACGGTAAATGGCCCGCCTGGCATTATGCCCAGTACATGACCTTA
TGGGACTTTCCTACTTGGCAGTACATCTACGTATTAGTCATCGCTATTACCATGGTGATGCGGTTTTGGC
AGTACATCAATGGGCGTGGATAGCGGTTTGACTCACGGGGATTTCCAAGTCTCCACCCCATTGACGTCAA
TGGGAGTTTGTTTTGGCACCAAAATCAACGGGACTTTCCAAAATGTCGTAACAACTCCGCCCCATTGACG
CAAATGGGCGGTAGGCGTGTACGGTGGGAGGTCTATATAAGCAGAGCTCTCTGGCTAACTAGAGAACCCA
CTGCTTACTGGCTTATCGAAATTAATACGACTCACTATAGGGAGACCCAAGCTGGCTAGCGTTTAAACTT
AAGCTTGGGCCACCATGAGCGAGCTGATTAAGGAGAACATGCACATGAAGCTGTACATGGAGGGCACCGT
GGACAACCATCACTTCAAGTGCACATCCGAGGGCGAAGGCAAGCCCTACGAGGGCACCCAGACCATGAGA
ATCAAGGTGGTCGAGGGCGGCCCTCTCCCCTTCGCCTTCGACATCCTGGCTACTAGCTTCCTCTACGGCA
GCAAGACCTTCATCAACCACACCCAGGGCATCCCCGACTTCTTCAAGCAGTCCTTCCCTGAGGGCTTCAC
ATGGGAGAGAGTCACCACATACGAAGACGGGGGCGTGCTGACCGCTACCCAGGACACCAGCCTCCAGGAC
GGCTGCCTCATCTACAACGTCAAGATCAGAGGGGTGAACTTCACATCCAACGGCCCTGTGATGCAGAAGA
AAACACTCGGCTGGGAGGCCTTCACCGAGACGCTGTACCCCGCTGACGGCGGCCTGGAAGGCAGAAACGA
CATGGCCCTGAAGCTCGTGGGCGGGAGCCATCTGATCGCAAACGCCAAGACCACATATAGATCCAAGAAA
CCCGCTAAGAACCTCAAGATGCCTGGCGTCTACTATGTGGACTACAGACTGGAAAGAATCAAGGAGGCCA
ACAACGAGACCTACGTCGAGCAGCACGAGGTGGCAGTGGCCAGATACTGCGACCTCCCTAGCAAACTGGG
GCACAAGCTTAATGGAGGTACTGGTGGAAGTATGATCGATAGCTCCAAGAAGCAGCCACAAGGCTTCCCA
GAAATTTTAACTGCTGAGGATTTTGAACCTTTCAAAGAAAAGGAATGCCTTGAGGGAAGCAACCAGAAAA
GTCTCAAGGAAGTGCTCCAGCTGAGGCTGCAACAAAGGAGGACAAGAGAACAACTAGTGGACCAGGGCAT
CATGCCACCTTTGAAGAGTCCAGCAGCATTCCATGAGCAGATAAAAAGCCTGGAGCGAGCCAGAACTGAG
AATTTTCTGAAGCACAAGATCCGGAGCCGCCCAGACCGCTCTGAGCTTGTCAGGATGCATATTTTAGAAG
AAACGTTTGCAGAGCCATCTCTTCAGGCCACACAGATGAAGCTGAAGAGAGCTCGGCTGGCAGATGACCT
GAACGAGAAGATTGCTCAAAGGCCTGGTCCCATGGAGCTGGTGGAGAAGAACATCCTTCCTGTGGATTCG
AGTGTCAAGGAAGCGATTATAGGTGTGGTGAAGGAGGACTATCCTCACACTCATGGCGAGTTCTCATTTG
ATGAAGATAGCAGTGATGCTTTGTCTCCAGACCAGCCAGCGAGCCAGGAGTCTCAGGGCTCAGCTGCATC
CCCCAGTGAGCCAAAAGTCAGTGCCTCGCCACCTCCTGTGACTGCAAGCACTCCAGCCCAGTTTACCTCA
GTGTCCCCAGCAGTTCCTGAATTCTTGAAAACCCCTCTAACTGCAGACCAGCCTCCCACAAGGTCTACAG
CTCCCGTGCTCCCTACAAACACTGTGTCCTCAGCGAAGTCTGGCCCAATGCTGGTGAAGCAAAGCCATCC
CAAGAATCCAAACGACAAACACCGTAGCAAAAAATGCAAAGATCCGAAACCGCGAGTGAAGAAGCTTAAG
TACCACCAGTACATTCCACCCAACCAGAAGGGGGAGAAGAGCGAGCCACAGATGGACTCCAACTATGCCC
GCCTGCTCCAGCAGCAGCAGCTCTTCCTACAGCTGCAGATCCTGAGCCAGCAGCAGCAGCAACAGCAGCA
GCAGCACTACAACTACCAGACCATCCTACCTGCACCCATCAAAACTGACAAGAACAGCAGCAGCGGCAGT
AACAGCGGCAGTAGCAGCAGCATGCCGGCGAGGAGGCCAGGACCGCTGCCCTCCAGCTTGGATGACTTAA
AGGTGTCAGAGCTGAAGACAGAACTCAAACTGAGGGGTCTGCCAGTGTCAGGAACTAAACCAGACCTCAT
TGAACGCCTGAAACCCTACCAGGAAGTGACCAGTAGTAACCTTGCCACTGGCAGTATTGTGGCAGTGTCA
TCAGCAACCATTGTCACCAGTAACCCAGAGGTCACAGTGGCACTGCCAGTCACAACACTGCATAATGCTG
TAACAAGCTCTGTGTCCACTTTCAAGGCAGACTTGGCACTTCCTGCAACCAGCAGTGTGCCCCATGTTGA
AAATGCCCACTCTCCTCTGCCCATCTCCCCATCACCCTCTGAGCAGTCCAGTCTCAGTACCGATGACACA
AACATGACAGACACCTTCACAGAGATCATGACTATGATGTCACCTTCCCAGTTGTTGTGTTCATCTCCCC
TGAGGGTGGTGAGCCATGATGACAGCCTGAGCCCTTCCAGTAGCACCCTGTCTACTCTAGAACTGGATGC
TGCTGAGAAGGACCGCAAACTTCAGGAGAAGGAGAAACAGATTGAAGAACTGAAGAGGAAACTGGAACAA
GAACAGAAGCTTGTGGAGGTCCTCAAGATGCAGCTTGAGGTGGAAAAACGTGGGCAGCAGCGACCACCAG
ACCCTCAGCCCAGTGATCCCCCACATCCCTTTAATACATCAGATCCTAAACATGGCAGTGTTGGGTCCTC
CATCAAGGATGAGGCCTCACTCCCTGACTGCTCCAGCCCCCAGCAGCCCATCACAGTGCCTGGCCACTCT
GTAGGCCAGCCCATCTCCACGGGTAGCCAGACCCTTGTTGCCAAAAAGACTGTGGTCGTCAAGCAAGAGG
TCCCCATGGCCCAAGCAGAGCAGCAGAACGTTGTCTCGCAGTTCTACCTTAGTTCCCAGGGACAGCCACC
TGCCCTTGTTGCTCAGCCTCAGGCCTTACTGACCACACAGACAACTCAGCTGCTGCTGCCAGTGTCCATC
CAGGGCTCAAATGTTACTTCAGTGCAACTCCCAGTAGGCAGCCTTCAACTCCAGACCCCAGCACAAGGAA
GAGTCCAGGCTCAGCCTCATGTAGCTGCTGCCACACAGGTTCCAGCTGCAGCCCTGCCCTCAGCCTTGAC
CTCAGCACTGCCTCAGAAGCAGGAAGCCTTCCCACAGCACGTGTTGGGCCAGCCTCAGCCAGTCAGAAAG
GTCTTCACAAACTCGGCACCAAACACAGTTCTTCAGTATCAGAGGCAGCCTGGCCCAACGAACCAGCAGC
CCTTTGTCAGTAAGACCTCTAACCCTGCTCTTCAATCCAGAACTGCCCCACTTGCACCCCTGCAAAATGG
ACCCAGCCTAGCCAGCAAGCCTAGCTCACCACCCCCACCCCAGCAGTTTGTTGTTCAGCACTCTTTGTTT
GCAACCCCAATCACGAAGACAAAAGATCCACCTCGATATGAGGAAGCCATCAAGCAGGCACGTAGCACAC
AGCCAGCCCTTCCAGAGGTTTCCAGTGTGCACAGTCAGCAGATGGACGACCTCTTCGACATCCTCATAAA
GAGTGGAGAGATTTCCTTCCCAATAAAAGAAGAGCCTTCTCCAATTTCCAAGATGAAACCAGTGACAGCC
AGCATCACCACAATGCCAGTCAATACCGTGGTCTCTCGACCACCGCCCCAGGTCCAAATAGCACCACCTG
TATCCTTAGAACCTGTGAACAGTTTATCTGCCAGCTTAGAGAACCAGCTAGAAGCCTTCTTGGATGGCAC
TTTGCCCTCGGCCACTGACACTGGCCCACTGCAGAACAGCAGTGAAGATAGAGAGTCTTTCTCTCTGATC
GAGGATCTGCAGAACGACTTGCTGAGTCATTCCAGCATGCTGTACCAGTCTCACTCTCCCATGGAGACCT
CTGAGGCCCAGTTGGTGTCAGGGACCCCCTGTCTATCTCTTGACCTGTCAGACTCCAACCTGGACAACAT
GGAGTGGCTAGACATTACCATGCCCACCACATCCTCCGGGCTCACTCCACTGAGTACCACTGCGCCAAGC
ATGTTCTCTGCTGATTTTCTGGACCCACAGGACCTGCCGCTGCCATGGGACTAGTCTAGAGGGCCCGTTT
AAACCCGCTGATCAGCCTCGACTGTGCCTTCTAGTTGCCAGCCATCTGTTGTTTGCCCCTCCCCCGTGCC
TTCCTTGACCCTGGAAGGTGCCACTCCCACTGTCCTTTCCTAATAAAATGAGGAAATTGCATCGCATTGT
CTGAGTAGGTGTCATTCTATTCTGGGGGGTGGGGTGGGGCAGGACAGCAAGGGGGAGGATTGGGAAGACA
ATAGCAGGCATGCTGGGGATGCGGTGGGCTCTATGGCTTCTGAGGCGGAAAGAACCAGCTGGGGCTCTAG
GGGGTATCCCC
[124 nt withheld, positions 5192-5315]
C
[83 nt withheld, positions 5317-5399]
CTTGATTA
[49 nt withheld, positions 5408-5456]
CCTTTGACGTTGGAGTCCACGTTCTTT
[37 nt withheld, positions 5484-5520]
ACCCTATCTCGGTCTATTCTTTTGATTTATAAGGGATTTTGCCGATTTCGGCCTATTGGTTAAAAAATGA
GCTGATTTAACAAAAATTTAACGCGAATTAATTCTGTGGAATGTGTGTCAGTTAGGGTGTGGAAAGTCCC
CAGGCTCCCCAGCAGGCAGAAGTATGCAAAGCATGCATCTCAATTAGTCAGCAACCAGGTGTGGAAAGTC
CCCAGGCTCCCCAGCAGGCAGAAGTATGCAAAGCATGCATCTCAATTAGTCAGCAACCATAGTCCCGCCC
CTAACTCCGCCCATCCCGCCCCTAACTCCGCCCAGTTCCGCCCATTCTCCGCCCCATGGCTGACTAATTT
TTTTTATTTATGCAGAGGCCGAGGCCGCCTCTGCCTCTGAGCTATTCCAGAAGTAGTGAGGAGGCTTTTT
TGGAGGCCTAGGCTTTTGCAAAAAGCTCCCGGGAGCTTATATATCCATTTTCGGATCTGATCAAGAGACA
GGATGAGGATCGTTTCGCATGATTGAACAAGATGGATTGCACGCAGGTTCTCCGGCCGCTTGGGTGGAGA
GGCTATTCGGCTATGACTGGGCACAACAGACAATCGGCTGCTCTGATGCCGCCGTGTTCCGGCTGTCAGC
GCAGGGGCGCCCGGTTCTTTTTGTCAAGACCGACCTGTCCGGTGCCCTGAATGAACTGCAGGACGAGGCA
GCGCGGCTATCGTGGCTGGCCACGACGGGCGTTCCTTGCGCAGCTGTGCTCGACGTTGTCACTGAAGCGG
GAAGGGACTGGCTGCTATTGGGCGAAGTGCCGGGGCAGGATCTCCTGTCATCTCACCTTGCTCCTGCCGA
GAAAGTATCCATCATGGCTGATGCAATGCGGCGGCTGCATACGCTTGATCCGGCTACCTGCCCATTCGAC
CACCAAGCGAAACATCGCATCGAGCGAGCACGTACTCGGATGGAAGCCGGTCTTGTCGATCAGGATGATC
TGGACGAAGAGCATCAGGGGCTCGCGCCAGCCGAACTGTTCGCCAGGCTCAAGGCGCGCATGCCCGACGG
CGAGGATCTCGTCGTGACCCATGGCGATGCCTGCTTGCCGAATATCATGGTGGAAAATGGCCGCTTTTCT
GGATTCATCGACTGTGGCCGGCTGGGTGTGGCGGACCGCTATCAGGACATAGCGTTGGCTACCCGTGATA
TTGCTGAAGAGCTTGGCGGCGAATGGGCTGACCGCTTCCTCGTGCTTTACGGTATCGCCGCTCCCGATTC
GCAGCGCATCGCCTTCTATCGCCTTCTTGACGAGTTCTTCTGAGCGGGACTCTGGGGTTCGAAATGACCG
ACCAAGCGACGCCCAACCTGCCATCACGAGATTTCGATTCCACCGCCGCCTTCTATGAAAGGTTGGGCTT
CGGAATCGTTTTCCGGGACGCCGGCTGGATGATCCTCCAGCGCGGGGATCTCATGCTGGAGTTCTTCGCC
CACCCCAACTTGTTTATTGCAGCTTATAATGGTTACAAATAAAGCAATAGAATCACAAATTTCACAAATA
AAGCATTTTTTTCACTGCATTCTAGTTGTGGTTTGTCCAAACTCATCAATGTATCTTATCATGTCTGTAT
ACCGTCGACCTCTAGCTAGAGCTTGGCGTAATCATGGTCATAGCTGTTTCCTGTGTGAAATTGTTATCCG
CTCACAATTCCACACAACATACGAGCCGGAAGCATAAAGTGTAAAGCCTGGGGTGCCTAATGAGTGAGCT
AACTCACATTAATTGCGTTGCGCTCACTGCCCGCTTTCCAGTCGGGAAACCTGTCGTGCCAGCTGCATTA
ATGAATCGGCCAACGCGCGGGGAGAGGCGGTTTGCGTATTGGGCGCTCTTCCGCTTCCTCGCTCACTGAC
TCGCTGCGCTCGGTCGTTCGGCTGCGGCGAGCGGTATCAGCTCACTCAAAGGCGGTAATACGGTTATCCA
CAGAATCAGGGGATAACGCAGGAAAGAACATGTGAGCAAAAGGCCAGCAAAAGGCCAGGAACCGTAAAAA
GGCCGCGTTGCTGGCGTTTTTCCATAGGCTCCGCCCCCCTGACGAGCATCACAAAAATCGACGCTCAAGT
CAGAGGTGGCGAAACCCGACAGGACTATAAAGATACCAGGCGTTTCCCCCTGGAAGCTCCCTCGTGCGCT
CTCCTGTTCCGACCCTGCCGCTTACCGGATACCTGTCCGCCTTTCTCCCTTCGGGAAGCGTGGCGCTTTC
TCATAGCTCACGCTGTAGGTATCTCAGTTCGGTGTAGGTCGTTCGCTCCAAGCTGGGCTGTGTGCACGAA
CCCCCCGTTCAGCCCGACCGCTGCGCCTTATCCGGTAACTATCGTCTTGAGTCCAACCCGGTAAGACACG
ACTTATCGCCACTGGCAGCAGCCACTGGTAACAGGATTAGCAGAGCGAGGTATGTAGGCGGTGCTACAGA
GTTCTTGAAGTGGTGGCCTAACTACGGCTACACTAGAAGAACAGTATTTGGTATCTGCGCTCTGCTGAAG
CCAGTTACCTTCGGAAAAAGAGTTGGTAGCTCTTGATCCGGCAAACAAACCACCGCTGGTAGCGGTGGTT
TTTTTGTTTGCAAGCAGCAGATTACGCGCAGAAAAAAAGGATCTCAAGAAGATCCTTTGATCTTTTCTAC
GGGGTCTGACGCTCAGTGGAACGAAAACTCACGTTAAGGGATTTTGGTCATGAGATTATCAAAAAGGATC
TTCACCTAGATCCTTTTAAATTAAAAATGAAGTTTTAAATCAATCTAAAGTATATATGAGTAAACTTGGT
CTGACAGTTACCAATGCTTAATCAGTGAGGCACCTATCTCAGCGATCTGTCTATTTCGTTCATCCATAGT
TGCCTGACTCCCCGTCGTGTAGATAACTACGATACGGGAGGGCTTACCATCTGGCCCCAGTGCTGCAATG
ATACCGCGAGACCCACGCTCACCGGCTCCAGATTTATCAGCAATAAACCAGCCAGCCGGAAGGGCCGAGC
GCAGAAGTGGTCCTGCAACTTTATCCGCCTCCATCCAGTCTATTAATTGTTGCCGGGAAGCTAGAGTAAG
TAGTTCGCCAGTTAATAGTTTGCGCAACGTTGTTGCCATTGCTACAGGCATCGTGGTGTCACGCTCGTCG
TTTGGTATGGCTTCATTCAGCTCCGGTTCCCAACGATCAAGGCGAGTTACATGATCCCCCATGTTGTGCA
AAAAAGCGGTTAGCTCCTTCGGTCCTCCGATCGTTGTCAGAAGTAAGTTGGCCGCAGTGTTATCACTCAT
GGTTATGGCAGCACTGCATAATTCTCTTACTGTCATGCCATCCGTAAGATGCTTTTCTGTGACTGGTGAG
TACTCAACCAAGTCATTCTGAGAATAGTGTATGCGGCGACCGAGTTGCTCTTGCCCGGCGTCAATACGGG
ATAATACCGCGCCACATAGCAGAACTTTAAAAGTGCTCATCATTGGAAAACGTTCTTCGGGGCGAAAACT
CTCAAGGATCTTACCGCTGTTGAGATCCAGTTCGATGTAACCCACTCGTGCACCCAACTGATCTTCAGCA
TCTTTTACTTTCACCAGCGTTTCTGGGTGAGCAAAAACAGGAAGGCAAAATGCCGCAAAAAAGGGAATAA
GGGCGACACGGAAATGTTGAATACTCATACTCTTCCTTTTTCAATATTATTGAAGCATTTATCAGGGTTA
TTGTCTCATGAGCGGATACATATTTGAATGTATTTAGAAAAATAAACAAATAGGGGTTCCGCGCACATTT
CCCCGAAAAGTGCCACCTGACGTC
